>Addgene plasmid #123254 | pCEP4-001428-QES.c10.L544Y | depositor full sequence | sequence record 235212 | pCEP4-001428-QES.c10.L544Y sequence 12763 bps
GCCACCATGCCTATGGGGAGCCTGCAACCGTTGGCCACGTTGTACCTCCTGGGCATGCTCGTAGCAAGTG
TGCTGGCAGTCGAGAATCTCTGGGTAACCGTTTACTATGGGGTTCCCGTGTGGAAGGAGGCGCGCACAAC
TTTGTTTTGCGCGTCTGATGCGAAGGCCTACGAGACCGAAGTCCATAACGTGTGGGCAACCCACGCTTGC
GTACCTACGGACCCTAACCCCCAAGAGATGGTGTTGGGAAACGTCACGGAAAACTTCAACATGTGGAAGA
ATGATATGGTAGACCAGATGCACGAGGACGTAATTTCTTTGTGGGCACAAAGTCTCAAGCCTTGTGTTAA
ACTGACGCCACTTTGCGTAACCTTGGAATGCACACAGGTCAACGCGACTCAGGGGAATACAACTCAGGTA
AACGTCACTCAGGTCAACGGCGATGAAATGAAGAATTGCAGTTTCAACACAACGACCGAAATCAGAGACA
AGAAACAAAAAGCGTATGCACTGTTCTATCGACTGGACCTCGTTCCGTTGGAGAGAGAGAACAGAGGAGA
TTCAAATTCCGCATCTAAGTACATTCTCATCAATTGTAACACCTCTGCCATCACGCAGGCGTGCCCAAAA
ATGAATTTCGACCCTATCCCAATACATTACTGCACCCCGGCAGGCTATGCAATACTCAAATGCAATAATA
AGACATTTAACGGCACAGGTTCTTGCAACAACGTTAGTACAGTGCAATGCACTCACGGGATTAAGCCCAC
TATGAGCACACAACTGCTGCTTAATGGTTCATTGGCCGAAGAGGAGATTATCATTAGAAGCGAAAACCTC
ACCGATAATGTAAAGACCATCATTGTCCACCTGGATCAGAGCGTGGAGATCGTGTGTACTAGACCGAATA
ACAACACCCGGAAGAGTATCAGAATCGGGCCAGGCCAGACATTCTATGCTACTGGAGACATAATCGGAAA
CATTCGAGAGGCCCACTGCAACATCTCCGAAAAAAAGTGGCATGAAATGCTGAGGAGAGTGTCTGAAAAG
CTTGCGGAGCACTTTCCAAACAAGACCATCAAATTTACTTCTAGCAGTGGTGGCGACTTGGAGATAACGA
CTCATAGTTTTAACTGCAGAGGAGAATTTTTTTACTGCAATACGTCTGGGCTTTTCAACTCCACATATAT
GCCGAACGGAACATATATGCCCAATGGCACGAATAACAGCAATTCCACGATAATTCTGCCCTGTAGAATA
AAGCAAATTATAAATATGTGGCAAGAGGTAGGGAGAGCGATGTATGCTCCACCAATAGCTGGAAACATTA
CTTGTAATTCTAATATAACCGGGCTCTTGCTCGTGAGGGACGGAGGAAAAAATAACAACACTGAGATATT
CCGCCCCGGCGGGGGGGATATGCGGGACAACTGGAGAAGCGAACTTTATAAGTACAAGGTCGTTGAGATT
AAACCCCTGGGCGTCGCCCCGACGAGGGCGAAGCGACGGGTTGTTGAGAGGGAAAAACGAGCGGTCGGCC
TCGGCGCCGTTTTCCTCGGTTTCTTGGGGGCAGCTGGATCTACTATGGGAGCCGCATCAATCACTTTGAC
AGTGCAGGCCAGACAATACCTGTCAGGAATCGTTCAGCAGCAATCAAATCTCTTGCAAGCTATCGAGGCT
CAACAACACTTGTTGCAGCTTACGGTTTGGGGGATCAAACAGCTTCAAACCCGGGTACTTGCTATCGAAA
GATATTTGAAGGACCAACAACTCCTCGGTATCTGGGGGTGCAGTGGAAAATTGATCTGTACTACTGCCGT
GCCTTGGAATTCTAGTTGGTCTAACAAAAGTCTCACGGACATCTGGGACAATATGACATGGATGCAGTGG
GATAGAGAGGTGAGCAACTATACCGGAATTATTTATCGCCTTCTGGAGGACTCTCAGAATCAACAAGAGA
GGAACGAGCAAGACCTCCTCGCGCTCGATTCCTGGAAGAATCTTTGGTCATGGTTTGATATCTCAAATTG
GCTCTGGTATATAAAAATTTTCATAATGATAGTAGGTGGGTTGATTGGTCTTCGCATCATTTTTGCGGTA
TTGTCTATCGTCAACCGAGTAAGACAGGGGTATTCCCCATTGTCTTTCCAAACATTGACCCCAAACCCGA
CTGGCCCCGACAGACTCGGGAGAATCGAAGAAGAGGGAGGTGAGCAGGATAGAGATAGGAGCGTGAGGCT
TGTGAACGGTTTCCTGGCGCTTGCTTGGGATGACCTGCGAAGTCTTTGTCTTTTTTGTTATCACCGCCTG
AGGGATTTCATACTGGTAATAGCGCGCGCGGTCGAATTGTTGGGACGATCCTCACTGCGGGGGCTCCAGC
GGGGTTGGGAAGCTTTGAAGTATCTTGGATCCATTGTTCAATACTGGGGGCTTGAATTGAAGAAAAGTGC
CATCTCTTTGCTCGATGTGATCGCAATAGCTGTTGCGGAAGGTACAGACAGAATCATTGATCTCGTACTT
CGAACCTGCCGCGCGATACGCAATATACCCAGACGGCTGCGACAGGGGTTTGAGACTGCGCTGCTCTAGT
AACTCGAGGCCGGCAAGGCCGGATCCAGACATGATAAGATACATTGATGAGTTTGGACAAACCACAACTA
GAATGCAGTGAAAAAAATGCTTTATTTGTGAAATTTGTGATGCTATTGCTTTATTTGTAACCATTATAAG
CTGCAATAAACAAGTTAACAACAACAATTGCATTCATTTTATGTTTCAGGTTCAGGGGGAGGTGTGGGAG
GTTTTTTAAAGCAAGTAAAACCTCTACAAATGTGGTATGGCTGATTATGATCCGGCTGCCTCGCGCGTTT
CGGTGATGACGGTGAAAACCTCTGACACATGCAGCTCCCGGAGACGGTCACAGCTTGTCTGTAAGCGGAT
GCCGGGAGCAGACAAGCCCGTCAGGGCGCGTCAGCGGGTGTTGGCGGGTGTCGGGGCGCAGCCATGAGGT
CGACTCTAGAGGATCGATCCCCGCCCCGGACGAACTAAACCTGACTACGACATCTCTGCCCCTTCTTCGC
GGGGCAGTGCATGTAATCCCTTCAGTTGGTTGGTACAACTTGCCAACTGGGCCCTGTTCCACATGTGACA
CGGGGGGGGACCAAACACAAAGGGGTTCTCTGACTGTAGTTGACATCCTTATAAATGGATGTGCACATTT
GCCAACACTGAGTGGCTTTCATCCTGGAGCAGACTTTGCAGTCTGTGGACTGCAACACAACATTGCCTTT
ATGTGTAACTCTTGGCTGAAGCTCTTACACCAATGCTGGGGGACATGTACCTCCCAGGGGCCCAGGAAGA
CTACGGGAGGCTACACCAACGTCAATCAGAGGGGCCTGTGTAGCTACCGATAAGCGGACCCTCAAGAGGG
CATTAGCAATAGTGTTTATAAGGCCCCCTTGTTAACCCTAAACGGGTAGCATATGCTTCCCGGGTAGTAG
TATATACTATCCAGACTAACCCTAATTCAATAGCATATGTTACCCAACGGGAAGCATATGCTATCGAATT
AGGGTTAGTAAAAGGGTCCTAAGGAACAGCGATATCTCCCACCCCATGAGCTGTCACGGTTTTATTTACA
TGGGGTCAGGATTCCACGAGGGTAGTGAACCATTTTAGTCACAAGGGCAGTGGCTGAAGATCAAGGAGCG
GGCAGTGAACTCTCCTGAATCTTCGCCTGCTTCTTCATTCTCCTTCGTTTAGCTAATAGAATAACTGCTG
AGTTGTGAACAGTAAGGTGTATGTGAGGTGCTCGAAAACAAGGTTTCAGGTGACGCCCCCAGAATAAAAT
TTGGACGGGGGGTTCAGTGGTGGCATTGTGCTATGACACCAATATAACCCTCACAAACCCCTTGGGCAAT
AAATACTAGTGTAGGAATGAAACATTCTGAATATCTTTAACAATAGAAATCCATGGGGTGGGGACAAGCC
GTAAAGACTGGATGTCCATCTCACACGAATTTATGGCTATGGGCAACACATAATCCTAGTGCAATATGAT
ACTGGGGTTATTAAGATGTGTCCCAGGCAGGGACCAAGACAGGTGAACCATGTTGTTACACTCTATTTGT
AACAAGGGGAAAGAGAGTGGACGCCGACAGCAGCGGACTCCACTGGTTGTCTCTAACACCCCCGAAAATT
AAACGGGGCTCCACGCCAATGGGGCCCATAAACAAAGACAAGTGGCCACTCTTTTTTTTGAAATTGTGGA
GTGGGGGCACGCGTCAGCCCCCACACGCCGCCCTGCGGTTTTGGACTGTAAAATAAGGGTGTAATAACTT
GGCTGATTGTAACCCCGCTAACCACTGCGGTCAAACCACTTGCCCACAAAACCACTAATGGCACCCCGGG
GAATACCTGCATAAGTAGGTGGGCGGGCCAAGATAGGGGCGCGATTGCTGCGATCTGGAGGACAAATTAC
ACACACTTGCGCCTGAGCGCCAAGCACAGGGTTGTTGGTCCTCATATTCACGAGGTCGCTGAGAGCACGG
TGGGCTAATGTTGCCATGGGTAGCATATACTACCCAAATATCTGGATAGCATATGCTATCCTAATCTATA
TCTGGGTAGCATAGGCTATCCTAATCTATATCTGGGTAGCATATGCTATCCTAATCTATATCTGGGTAGT
ATATGCTATCCTAATTTATATCTGGGTAGCATAGGCTATCCTAATCTATATCTGGGTAGCATATGCTATC
CTAATCTATATCTGGGTAGTATATGCTATCCTAATCTGTATCCGGGTAGCATATGCTATCCTAATAGAGA
TTAGGGTAGTATATGCTATCCTAATTTATATCTGGGTAGCATATACTACCCAAATATCTGGATAGCATAT
GCTATCCTAATCTATATCTGGGTAGCATATGCTATCCTAATCTATATCTGGGTAGCATAGGCTATCCTAA
TCTATATCTGGGTAGCATATGCTATCCTAATCTATATCTGGGTAGTATATGCTATCCTAATTTATATCTG
GGTAGCATAGGCTATCCTAATCTATATCTGGGTAGCATATGCTATCCTAATCTATATCTGGGTAGTATAT
GCTATCCTAATCTGTATCCGGGTAGCATATGCTATCCTCATGCATATACAGTCAGCATATGATACCCAGT
AGTAGAGTGGGAGTGCTATCCTTTGCATATGCCGCCACCTCCCAAGGGGGCGTGAATTTTCGCTGCTTGT
CCTTTTCCTGCTGGTTGCTCCCATTCTTAGGTGAATTTAAGGAGGCCAGGCTAAAGCCGTCGCATGTCTG
ATTGCTCACCAGGTAAATGTCGCTAATGTTTTCCAACGCGAGAAGGTGTTGAGCGCGGAGCTGAGTGACG
TGACAACATGGGTATGCCCAATTGCCCCATGTTGGGAGGACGAAAATGGTGACAAGACAGATGGCCAGAA
ATACACCAACAGCACGCATGATGTCTACTGGGGATTTATTCTTTAGTGCGGGGGAATACACGGCTTTTAA
TACGATTGAGGGCGTCTCCTAACAAGTTACATCACTCCTGCCCTTCCTCACCCTCATCTCCATCACCTCC
TTCATCTCCGTCATCTCCGTCATCACCCTCCGCGGCAGCCCCTTCCACCATAGGTGGAAACCAGGGAGGC
AAATCTACTCCATCGTCAAAGCTGCACACAGTCACCCTGATATTGCAGGTAGGAGCGGGCTTTGTCATAA
CAAGGTCCTTAATCGCATCCTTCAAAACCTCAGCAAATATATGAGTTTGTAAAAAGACCATGAAATAACA
GACAATGGACTCCCTTAGCGGGCCAGGTTGTGGGCCGGGTCCAGGGGCCATTCCAAAGGGGAGACGACTC
AATGGTGTAAGACGACATTGTGGAATAGCAAGGGCAGTTCCTCGCCTTAGGTTGTAAAGGGAGGTCTTAC
TACCTCCATATACGAACACACCGGCGACCCAAGTTCCTTCGTCGGTAGTCCTTTCTACGTGACTCCTAGC
CAGGAGAGCTCTTAAACCTTCTGCAATGTTCTCAAATTTCGGGTTGGAACCTCCTTGACCACGATGCTTT
CCAAACCACCCTCCTTTTTTGCGCCTGCCTCCATCACCCTGACCCCGGGGTCCAGTGCTTGGGCCTTCTC
CTGGGTCATCTGCGGGGCCCTGCTCTATCGCTCCCGGGGGCACGTCAGGCTCACCATCTGGGCCACCTTC
TTGGTGGTATTCAAAATAATCGGCTTCCCCTACAGGGTGGAAAAATGGCCTTCTACCTGGAGGGGGCCTG
CGCGGTGGAGACCCGGATGATGATGACTGACTACTGGGACTCCTGGGCCTCTTTTCTCCACGTCCACGAC
CTCTCCCCCTGGCTCTTTCACGACTTCCCCCCCTGGCTCTTTCACGTCCTCTACCCCGGCGGCCTCCACT
ACCTCCTCGACCCCGGCCTCCACTACCTCCTCGACCCCGGCCTCCACTGCCTCCTCGACCCCGGCCTCCA
CCTCCTGCTCCTGCCCCTCCTGCTCCTGCCCCTCCTCCTGCTCCTGCCCCTCCTGCCCCTCCTGCTCCTG
CCCCTCCTGCCCCTCCTGCTCCTGCCCCTCCTGCCCCTCCTGCTCCTGCCCCTCCTGCCCCTCCTCCTGC
TCCTGCCCCTCCTGCCCCTCCTCCTGCTCCTGCCCCTCCTGCCCCTCCTGCTCCTGCCCCTCCTGCCCCT
CCTGCTCCTGCCCCTCCTGCCCCTCCTGCTCCTGCCCCTCCTGCTCCTGCCCCTCCTGCTCCTGCCCCTC
CTGCTCCTGCCCCTCCTGCCCCTCCTGCCCCTCCTCCTGCTCCTGCCCCTCCTGCTCCTGCCCCTCCTGC
CCCTCCTGCCCCTCCTGCTCCTGCCCCTCCTCCTGCTCCTGCCCCTCCTGCCCCTCCTGCCCCTCCTCCT
GCTCCTGCCCCTCCTGCCCCTCCTCCTGCTCCTGCCCCTCCTCCTGCTCCTGCCCCTCCTGCCCCTCCTG
CCCCTCCTCCTGCTCCTGCCCCTCCTGCCCCTCCTCCTGCTCCTGCCCCTCCTCCTGCTCCTGCCCCTCC
TGCCCCTCCTGCCCCTCCTCCTGCTCCTGCCCCTCCTCCTGCTCCTGCCCCTCCTGCCCCTCCTGCCCCT
CCTGCCCCTCCTCCTGCTCCTGCCCCTCCTCCTGCTCCTGCCCCTCCTGCTCCTGCCCCTCCCGCTCCTG
CTCCTGCTCCTGTTCCACCGTGGGTCCCTTTGCAGCCAATGCAACTTGGACGTTTTTGGGGTCTCCGGAC
ACCATCTCTATGTCTTGGCCCTGATCCTGAGCCGCCCGGGGCTCCTGGTCTTCCGCCTCCTCGTCCTCGT
CCTCTTCCCCGTCCTCGTCCATGGTTATCACCCCCTCTTCTTTGAGGTCCACTGCCGCCGGAGCCTTCTG
GTCCAGATGTGTCTCCCTTCTCTCCTAGGCCATTTCCAGGTCCTGTACCTGGCCCCTCGTCAGACATGAT
TCACACTAAAAGAGATCAATAGACATCTTTATTAGACGACGCTCAGTGAATACAGGGAGTGCAGACTCCT
GCCCCCTCCAACAGCCCCCCCACCCTCATCCCCTTCATGGTCGCTGTCAGACAGATCCAGGTCTGAAAAT
TCCCCATCCTCCGAACCATCCTCGTCCTCATCACCAATTACTCGCAGCCCGGAAAACTCCCGCTGAACAT
CCTCAAGATTTGCGTCCTGAGCCTCAAGCCAGGCCTCAAATTCCTCGTCCCCCTTTTTGCTGGACGGTAG
GGATGGGGATTCTCGGGACCCCTCCTCTTCCTCTTCAAGGTCACCAGACAGAGATGCTACTGGGGCAACG
GAAGAAAAGCTGGGTGCGGCCTGTGAGGATCAGCTTATCGATGATAAGCTGTCAAACATGAGAATTCTTG
AAGACGAAAGGGCCTCGTGATACGCCTATTTTTATAGGTTAATGTCATGATAATAATGGTTTCTTAGACG
TCAGGTGGCACTTTTCGGGGAAATGTGCGCGGAACCCCTATTTGTTTATTTTTCTAAATACATTCAAATA
TGTATCCGCTCATGAGACAATAACCCTGATAAATGCTTCAATAATATTGAAAAAGGAAGAGTATGAGTAT
TCAACATTTCCGTGTCGCCCTTATTCCCTTTTTTGCGGCATTTTGCCTTCCTGTTTTTGCTCACCCAGAA
ACGCTGGTGAAAGTAAAAGATGCTGAAGATCAGTTGGGTGCACGAGTGGGTTACATCGAACTGGATCTCA
ACAGCGGTAAGATCCTTGAGAGTTTTCGCCCCGAAGAACGTTTTCCAATGATGAGCACTTTTAAAGTTCT
GCTATGTGGCGCGGTATTATCCCGTGTTGACGCCGGGCAAGAGCAACTCGGTCGCCGCATACACTATTCT
CAGAATGACTTGGTTGAGTACTCACCAGTCACAGAAAAGCATCTTACGGATGGCATGACAGTAAGAGAAT
TATGCAGTGCTGCCATAACCATGAGTGATAACACTGCGGCCAACTTACTTCTGACAACGATCGGAGGACC
GAAGGAGCTAACCGCTTTTTTGCACAACATGGGGGATCATGTAACTCGCCTTGATCGTTGGGAACCGGAG
CTGAATGAAGCCATACCAAACGACGAGCGTGACACCACGATGCCTGCAGCAATGGCAACAACGTTGCGCA
AACTATTAACTGGCGAACTACTTACTCTAGCTTCCCGGCAACAATTAATAGACTGGATGGAGGCGGATAA
AGTTGCAGGACCACTTCTGCGCTCGGCCCTTCCGGCTGGCTGGTTTATTGCTGATAAATCTGGAGCCGGT
GAGCGTGGGTCTCGCGGTATCATTGCAGCACTGGGGCCAGATGGTAAGCCCTCCCGTATCGTAGTTATCT
ACACGACGGGGAGTCAGGCAACTATGGATGAACGAAATAGACAGATCGCTGAGATAGGTGCCTCACTGAT
TAAGCATTGGTAACTGTCAGACCAAGTTTACTCATATATACTTTAGATTGATTTAAAACTTCATTTTTAA
TTTAAAAGGATCTAGGTGAAGATCCTTTTTGATAATCTCATGACCAAAATCCCTTAACGTGAGTTTTCGT
TCCACTGAGCGTCAGACCCCGTAGAAAAGATCAAAGGATCTTCTTGAGATCCTTTTTTTCTGCGCGTAAT
CTGCTGCTTGCAAACAAAAAAACCACCGCTACCAGCGGTGGTTTGTTTGCCGGATCAAGAGCTACCAACT
CTTTTTCCGAAGGTAACTGGCTTCAGCAGAGCGCAGATACCAAATACTGTCCTTCTAGTGTAGCCGTAGT
TAGGCCACCACTTCAAGAACTCTGTAGCACCGCCTACATACCTCGCTCTGCTAATCCTGTTACCAGTGGC
TGCTGCCAGTGGCGATAAGTCGTGTCTTACCGGGTTGGACTCAAGACGATAGTTACCGGATAAGGCGCAG
CGGTCGGGCTGAACGGGGGGTTCGTGCACACAGCCCAGCTTGGAGCGAACGACCTACACCGAACTGAGAT
ACCTACAGCGTGAGCTATGAGAAAGCGCCACGCTTCCCGAAGGGAGAAAGGCGGACAGGTATCCGGTAAG
CGGCAGGGTCGGAACAGGAGAGCGCACGAGGGAGCTTCCAGGGGGAAACGCCTGGTATCTTTATAGTCCT
GTCGGGTTTCGCCACCTCTGACTTGAGCGTCGATTTTTGTGATGCTCGTCAGGGGGGCGGAGCCTATGGA
AAAACGCCAGCAACGCGGCCTTTTTACGGTTCCTGGCCTTTTGCTGGCCTTGAAGCTGTCCCTGATGGTC
GTCATCTACCTGCCTGGACAGCATGGCCTGCAACGCGGGCATCCCGATGCCGCCGGAAGCGAGAAGAATC
ATAATGGGGAAGGCCATCCAGCCTCGCGTCGCGAACGCCAGCAAGACGTAGCCCAGCGCGTCGGCCCCGA
GATGCGCCGCGTGCGGCTGCTGGAGATGGCGGACGCGATGGATATGTTCTGCCAAGGGTTGGTTTGCGCA
TTCACAGTTCTCCGCAAGAATTGATTGGCTCCAATTCTTGGAGTGGTGAATCCGTTAGCGAGGTGCCGCC
CTGCTTCATCCCCGTGGCCCGTTGCTCGCGTTTGCTGGCGGTGTCCCCGGAAGAAATATATTTGCATGTC
TTTAGTTCTATGATGACACAAACCCCGCCCAGCGTCTTGTCATTGGCGAATTCGAACACGCAGATGCAGT
CGGGGCGGCGCGGTCCGAGGTCCACTTCGCATATTAAGGTGACGCGTGTGGCCTCGAACACCGAGCGACC
CTGCAGCGACCCGCTTAACAGCGTCAACAGCGTGCCGCAGATCCCGGGGGGCAATGAGATATGAAAAAGC
CTGAACTCACCGCGACGTCTGTCGAGAAGTTTCTGATCGAAAAGTTCGACAGCGTCTCCGACCTGATGCA
GCTCTCGGAGGGCGAAGAATCTCGTGCTTTCAGCTTCGATGTAGGAGGGCGTGGATATGTCCTGCGGGTA
AATAGCTGCGCCGATGGTTTCTACAAAGATCGTTATGTTTATCGGCACTTTGCATCGGCCGCGCTCCCGA
TTCCGGAAGTGCTTGACATTGGGGAATTCAGCGAGAGCCTGACCTATTGCATCTCCCGCCGTGCACAGGG
TGTCACGTTGCAAGACCTGCCTGAAACCGAACTGCCCGCTGTTCTGCAGCCGGTCGCGGAGGCCATGGAT
GCGATCGCTGCGGCCGATCTTAGCCAGACGAGCGGGTTCGGCCCATTCGGACCGCAAGGAATCGGTCAAT
ACACTACATGGCGTGATTTCATATGCGCGATTGCTGATCCCCATGTGTATCACTGGCAAACTGTGATGGA
CGACACCGTCAGTGCGTCCGTCGCGCAGGCTCTCGATGAGCTGATGCTTTGGGCCGAGGACTGCCCCGAA
GTCCGGCACCTCGTGCACGCGGATTTCGGCTCCAACAATGTCCTGACGGACAATGGCCGCATAACAGCGG
TCATTGACTGGAGCGAGGCGATGTTCGGGGATTCCCAATACGAGGTCGCCAACATCTTCTTCTGGAGGCC
GTGGTTGGCTTGTATGGAGCAGCAGACGCGCTACTTCGAGCGGAGGCATCCGGAGCTTGCAGGATCGCCG
CGGCTCCGGGCGTATATGCTCCGCATTGGTCTTGACCAACTCTATCAGAGCTTGGTTGACGGCAATTTCG
ATGATGCAGCTTGGGCGCAGGGTCGATGCGACGCAATCGTCCGATCCGGAGCCGGGACTGTCGGGCGTAC
ACAAATCGCCCGCAGAAGCGCGGCCGTCTGGACCGATGGCTGTGTAGAAGTACTCGCCGATAGTGGAAAC
CGACGCCCCAGCACTCGTCCGGATCGGGAGATGGGGGAGGCTAACTGAAACACGGAAGGAGACAATACCG
GAAGGAACCCGCGCTATGACGGCAATAAAAAGACAGAATAAAACGCACGGGTGTTGGGTCGTTTGTTCAT
AAACGCGGGGTTCGGTCCCAGGGCTGGCACTCTGTCGATACCCCACCGAGACCCCATTGGGGCCAATACG
CCCGCGTTTCTTCCTTTTCCCCACCCCACCCCCCAAGTTCGGGTGAAGGCCCAGGGCTCGCAGCCAACGT
CGGGGCGGCAGGCCCTGCCATAGCCACTGGCCCCGTGGGTTAGGGACGGGGTCCCCCATGGGGAATGGTT
TATGGTTCGTGGGGGTTATTATTTTGGGCGTTGCGTGGGGTCAGGTCCACGACTGGACTGAGCAGACAGA
CCCATGGTTTTTGGATGGCCTGGGCATGGACCGCATGTACTGGCGCGACACGAACACCGGGCGTCTGTGG
CTGCCAAACACCCCCGACCCCCAAAAACCACCGCGCGGATTTCTGGCGTGCCAAGCTAGTCGACCAATTC
TCATGTTTGACAGCTTATCATCGCAGATCCGGGCAACGTTGTTGCCATTGCTGCAGGCGCAGAACTGGTA
GGTATGGAAGATCTATACATTGAATCAATATTGGCAATTAGCCATATTAGTCATTGGTTATATAGCATAA
ATCAATATTGGCTATTGGCCATTGCATACGTTGTATCTATATCATAATATGTACATTTATATTGGCTCAT
GTCCAATATGACCGCCATGTTGACATTGATTATTGACTAGTTATTAATAGTAATCAATTACGGGGTCATT
AGTTCATAGCCCATATATGGAGTTCCGCGTTACATAACTTACGGTAAATGGCCCGCCTGGCTGACCGCCC
AACGACCCCCGCCCATTGACGTCAATAATGACGTATGTTCCCATAGTAACGCCAATAGGGACTTTCCATT
GACGTCAATGGGTGGAGTATTTACGGTAAACTGCCCACTTGGCAGTACATCAAGTGTATCATATGCCAAG
TCCGCCCCCTATTGACGTCAATGACGGTAAATGGCCCGCCTGGCATTATGCCCAGTACATGACCTTACGG
GACTTTCCTACTTGGCAGTACATCTACGTATTAGTCATCGCTATTACCATGGTGATGCGGTTTTGGCAGT
ACACCAATGGGCGTGGATAGCGGTTTGACTCACGGGGATTTCCAAGTCTCCACCCCATTGACGTCAATGG
GAGTTTGTTTTGGCACCAAAATCAACGGGACTTTCCAAAATGTCGTAATAACCCCGCCCCGTTGACGCAA
ATGGGCGGTAGGCGTGTACGGTGGGAGGTCTATATAAGCAGAGCTCGTTTAGTGAACCGTCAGATCTCTA
GAAGCTGGGTACCAGCTGCTAGC
Features (pLannotate 1.2.2; 22 found; start..end, strand, type, name):
     19..2586    +  CDS            env: ENV_HV1V9 - Experimental evidence at protein level: Swiss-Prot protein existence level 1. [Transmembrane protein gp41]: Acts as a class I viral fusion protein. Under the current model, the protein has at least 3 conformational states: pre-fusion native state, pre-hairpin intermediate state, and post-fusion hairpin state. During fusion of viral and target intracellular membranes, the coiled coil regions (heptad repeats) assume a trimer-of-hairpins structure, positioning the fusion peptide in close proximity to the C-terminal region of the ectodomain. The formation of this structure appears to d
   2612..2746    -  polyA_signal   SV40 poly(A) signal: SV40 polyadenylation signal
   2769..2852    -  CDS            large T antigen (fragment): large T antigen from SV40 (simian virus 40)
   2855..2895    +  CDS            rop (fragment): Rop protein, which maintains plasmids at low copy number; rop
   3007..3025    -  misc_feature   MCS (fragment): pUC18/19 multiple cloning site
   3471..5260    -  rep_origin     oriP: Epstein-Barr virus oriP replication origin (Yates et al., 2000)
   5261..5479    -  CDS            gL (fragment): GL_EBVB9 - Experimental evidence at protein level: Swiss-Prot protein existence level 1. The heterodimer glycoprotein H-glycoprotein L is required for the fusion of viral and plasma membranes leading to virus entry into the host cell. Acts as a functional inhibitor of gH and maintains gH in an inhibited form. Upon binding to host integrins, gL dissociates from gH leading to activation of the viral fusion glycoproteins gB and gH. Fusion of EBV with B-lymphocytes requires the additional receptor- binding protein gp42, which forms a complex with gH/gL. The heterodimer gH/gL targets also host EPHA
   5562..7487    -  CDS            EBNA1: Epstein-Barr nuclear antigen 1, also known as EBNA-1 crucial for latent viral infection, and for episomal amplification of vectors containing the oriP origin (Okita et al., 2013)
   7525..7869    -  CDS            BRRF2_EBVB9 (fragment): Protein inferred from homology: Swiss-Prot protein existence level 3. From Epstein-Barr virus (strain B95-8) (HHV-4) (Human herpesvirus 4).
   7872..7895    -  promoter       tet promoter (fragment): E. coli promoter for tetracycline efflux protein gene
   8008..8112    +  promoter       AmpR promoter: bla
   8113..8973    +  CDS            AmpR: β-lactamase; bla; confers resistance to ampicillin, carbenicillin, and related antibiotics
   9144..9732    +  rep_origin     ori: high-copy-number ColE1/pMB1/pBR322/pUC origin of replication
   9778..9936    -  CDS            TcR (fragment): tetracycline efflux protein; tet; confers resistance to tetracycline
  10057..10257   -  CDS            MDV035 (fragment): UL24_GAHVM - Protein inferred from homology: Swiss-Prot protein existence level 3. May play a role in the dispersal of host nucleolin from the nucleolus throughout the nucleus leading to a decrease in ribosome biogenesis. From Gallid herpesvirus 2 (strain Chicken/Md5/ATCC VR-987) (GaHV-2) (Marek's disease herpesvirus type 1).
  10246..10308   +  promoter       Mini-TK promoter: minimal herpes simplex virus (HSV) thymidine kinase promoter
  10351..11388   +  CDS            HygR: hygromycin B phosphotransferase confers resistance to hygromycin
  11430..11478   +  polyA_signal   HSV TK poly(A) signal: herpes simplex virus thymidine kinase polyadenylation signal (Cole and Stacy, 1985)
  11678..11902   +  CDS            gH (fragment): GH_HHV11 - Experimental evidence at protein level: Swiss-Prot protein existence level 1. The heterodimer glycoprotein H-glycoprotein L is required for the fusion of viral and plasma membranes leading to virus entry into the host cell. Following initial binding to host receptor, membrane fusion is mediated by the fusion machinery composed of gB and the heterodimer gH/gL. May also be involved in the fusion between the virion envelope and the outer nuclear membrane during virion morphogenesis. From Human herpesvirus 1 (strain 17) (HHV-1) (Human herpes simplex virus 1).
  11933..11958   -  CDS            bla(M) (fragment): β-lactamase lacking the signal sequence; bla(M); allows cytosolic expression of β-lactamase
  12132..12511   +  enhancer       CMV enhancer: human cytomegalovirus immediate early enhancer
  12513..12712   +  promoter       CMV promoter: human cytomegalovirus (CMV) immediate early promoter
