[The description below was written by a language model from this plasmid's Addgene catalogue record and pLannotate feature annotations shown in this document.]
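Description:
pCEP4-001428-QES.c10.L544Y is a 12.8 kb mammalian expression plasmid built on the Invitrogen pCEP4 episomal backbone and encoding an engineered HIV-1 envelope glycoprotein (gp160) from the 001428 isolate. In bacteria it is maintained through a high-copy ColE1/pUC-type origin and selected with ampicillin via the β-lactamase gene. In mammalian cells it carries the Epstein-Barr virus oriP origin together with an EBNA1 coding sequence, a pairing that allows the plasmid to replicate and persist as an extrachromosomal episome in permissive primate cells. A hygromycin B phosphotransferase cassette, driven by an HSV thymidine kinase promoter and terminated by the TK polyadenylation signal, provides selection for cells that retain it. Several short annotated fragments (herpesvirus gene remnants, rop, TcR, tet promoter, large T antigen) appear to be residual backbone sequence rather than functional elements.

The payload is a roughly 2.6 kb codon-optimized synthetic Env gene cloned between NheI and XhoI sites, placed downstream of the human CMV immediate-early enhancer and promoter and followed by an SV40 polyadenylation signal. A CD5 leader peptide is fused at the N-terminus of the insert, serving as a secretory signal to direct the glycoprotein into the secretory pathway for surface display. The Env sequence carries four substitutions, V208M, V254T, V255M and L544Y. The record describes it as a "QES" mutant with enhanced binding to PG16, a broadly neutralizing antibody that recognizes a quaternary epitope of the Env trimer. The construct comes from work on conformational engineering of Env based on mutational tolerance in the CD4- and PG16-bound states, and is suited to expressing this variant in mammalian cells to study antibody and receptor binding.
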