Addgene plasmid #123254: pCEP4-001428-QES.c10.L544Y
Purpose: Mammalian expression plasmid for Env from the 001428 HIV-1 isolate; QES mutant with enhanced binding to PG16
Depositing lab: Erik Procko. Depositing organization: University of Illinois at Urbana-Champaign. Publication: Conformational engineering of HIV-1 Env based on mutational tolerance in the CD4 and PG16 bound states. Heredia JD, Park J, Choi H, Gill KS, Procko E. J Virol. 2019 Mar 20. pii: JVI.00219-19. doi: 10.1128/JVI.00219-19. PubMed 30894475.
Backbone
  Vector backbone: pCEP4
  Backbone manufacturer: Invitrogen
  Backbone size w/o insert (bp): 10393
  Total vector size (bp): 12763
  Vector type: Mammalian Expression
  Selectable markers: Hygromycin
Growth in bacteria
  Bacterial resistance: Ampicillin, 100 μg/mL
  Growth temperature: 37°C
  Growth strain: DH5alpha
  Copy number: High Copy
Gene/Insert
  Gene/Insert name: HIV-1 (001428) Env (alt names: gp160; Env)
  Species: Human immunodeficiency virus 1
  Insert size (bp): 2592
  Mutation: Codon-optimized synthetic gene; Mutations V208M, V254T, V255M, L544Y
  GenBank ID: ABL67442.1
  Promoter: CMV
  Tag / fusion protein: CD5 leader peptide (N terminal on insert)
  Cloning method: Restriction Enzyme; 5′ cloning site NheI (not destroyed); 3′ cloning site XhoI (not destroyed)
  Sequencing primers: 5′ CMV_fwd; 3′ EBV_rev
Terms and licenses: Academic/Nonprofit Terms; Industry Terms: Not Available to Industry
How to cite: pCEP4-001428-QES.c10.L544Y was a gift from Erik Procko (Addgene plasmid # 123254 ; http://n2t.net/addgene:123254 ; RRID:Addgene_123254)
