>Addgene plasmid #123254 | pCEP4-001428-QES.c10.L544Y | addgene partial sequence | sequence record 240439 | Addgene Partial NGS Result
ATCCAGGTCTGAAAATTCCCCATCCTCCGAACCATCCTCGTCCTCATCACCAATTACTCGCAGCCCGGAA
AACTCCCGCTGAACATCCTCAAGATTTGCGTCCTGAGCCTCAAGCCAGGCCTCAAATTCCTCGTCCCCCT
TTTTGCTGGACGGTAGGGATGGGGATTCTCGGGACCCCTCCTCTTCCTCTTCAAGGTCACCAGACAGAGA
TGCTACTGGGGCAACGGAAGAAAAGCTGGGTGCGGCCTGTGAGGATCAGCTTATCGATGATAAGCTGTCA
AACATGAGAATTCTTGAAGACGAAAGGGCCTCGTGATACGCCTATTTTTATAGGTTAATGTCATGATAAT
AATGGTTTCTTAGACGTCAGGTGGCACTTTTCGGGGAAATGTGCGCGGAACCCCTATTTGTTTATTTTTC
TAAATACATTCAAATATGTATCCGCTCATGAGACAATAACCCTGATAAATGCTTCAATAATATTGAAAAA
GGAAGAGTATGAGTATTCAACATTTCCGTGTCGCCCTTATTCCCTTTTTTGCGGCATTTTGCCTTCCTGT
TTTTGCTCACCCAGAAACGCTGGTGAAAGTAAAAGATGCTGAAGATCAGTTGGGTGCACGAGTGGGTTAC
ATCGAACTGGATCTCAACAGCGGTAAGATCCTTGAGAGTTTTCGCCCCGAAGAACGTTTTCCAATGATGA
GCACTTTTAAAGTTCTGCTATGTGGCGCGGTATTATCCCGTGTTGACGCCGGGCAAGAGCAACTCGGTCG
CCGCATACACTATTCTCAGAATGACTTGGTTGAGTACTCACCAGTCACAGAAAAGCATCTTACGGATGGC
ATGACAGTAAGAGAATTATGCAGTGCTGCCATAACCATGAGTGATAACACTGCGGCCAACTTACTTCTGA
CAACGATCGGAGGACCGAAGGAGCTAACCGCTTTTTTGCACAACATGGGGGATCATGTAACTCGCCTTGA
TCGTTGGGAACCGGAGCTGAATGAAGCCATACCAAACGACGAGCGTGACACCACGATGCCTGCAGCAATG
GCAACAACGTTGCGCAAACTATTAACTGGCGAACTACTTACTCTAGCTTCCCGGCAACAATTAATAGACT
GGATGGAGGCGGATAAAGTTGCAGGACCACTTCTGCGCTCGGCCCTTCCGGCTGGCTGGTTTATTGCTGA
TAAATCTGGAGCCGGTGAGCGTGGGTCTCGCGGTATCATTGCAGCACTGGGGCCAGATGGTAAGCCCTCC
CGTATCGTAGTTATCTACACGACGGGGAGTCAGGCAACTATGGATGAACGAAATAGACAGATCGCTGAGA
TAGGTGCCTCACTGATTAAGCATTGGTAACTGTCAGACCAAGTTTACTCATATATACTTTAGATTGATTT
AAAACTTCATTTTTAATTTAAAAGGATCTAGGTGAAGATCCTTTTTGATAATCTCATGACCAAAATCCCT
TAACGTGAGTTTTCGTTCCACTGAGCGTCAGACCCCGTAGAAAAGATCAAAGGATCTTCTTGAGATCCTT
TTTTTCTGCGCGTAATCTGCTGCTTGCAAACAAAAAAACCACCGCTACCAGCGGTGGTTTGTTTGCCGGA
TCAAGAGCTACCAACTCTTTTTCCGAAGGTAACTGGCTTCAGCAGAGCGCAGATACCAAATACTGTCCTT
CTAGTGTAGCCGTAGTTAGGCCACCACTTCAAGAACTCTGTAGCACCGCCTACATACCTCGCTCTGCTAA
TCCTGTTACCAGTGGCTGCTGCCAGTGGCGATAAGTCGTGTCTTACCGGGTTGGACTCAAGACGATAGTT
ACCGGATAAGGCGCAGCGGTCGGGCTGAACGGGGGGTTCGTGCACACAGCCCAGCTTGGAGCGAACGACC
TACACCGAACTGAGATACCTACAGCGTGAGCTATGAGAAAGCGCCACGCTTCCCGAAGGGAGAAAGGCGG
ACAGGTATCCGGTAAGCGGCAGGGTCGGAACAGGAGAGCGCACGAGGGAGCTTCCAGGGGGAAACGCCTG
GTATCTTTATAGTCCTGTCGGGTTTCGCCACCTCTGACTTGAGCGTCGATTTTTGTGATGCTCGTCAGGG
GGGCGGAGCCTATGGAAAAACGCCAGCAACGCGGCCTTTTTACGGTTCCTGGCCTTTTGCTGGCCTTGAA
GCTGTCCCTGATGGTCGTCATCTACCTGCCTGGACAGCATGGCCTGCAACGCGGGCATCCCGATGCCGCC
GGAAGCGAGAAGAATCATAATGGGGAAGGCCATCCAGCCTCGCGTCGCGAACGCCAGCAAGACGTAGCCC
AGCGCGTCGGCCCCGAGATGCGCCGCGTGCGGCTGCTGGAGATGGCGGACGCGATGGATATGTTCTGCCA
AGGGTTGGTTTGCGCATTCACAGTTCTCCGCAAGAATTGATTGGCTCCAATTCTTGGAGTGGTGAATCCG
TTAGCGAGGTGCCGCCCTGCTTCATCCCCGTGGCCCGTTGCTCGCGTTTGCTGGCGGTGTCCCCGGAAGA
AATATATTTGCATGTCTTTAGTTCTATGATGACACAAACCCCGCCCAGCGTCTTGTCATTGGCGAATTCG
AACACGCAGATGCAGTCGGGGCGGCGCGGTCCGAGGTCCACTTCGCATATTAAGGTGACGCGTGTGGCCT
CGAACACCGAGCGACCCTGCAGCGACCCGCTTAACAGCGTCAACAGCGTGCCGCAGATCCCGGGGGGCAA
TGAGATATGAAAAAGCCTGAACTCACCGCGACGTCTGTCGAGAAGTTTCTGATCGAAAAGTTCGACAGCG
TCTCCGACCTGATGCAGCTCTCGGAGGGCGAAGAATCTCGTGCTTTCAGCTTCGATGTAGGAGGGCGTGG
ATATGTCCTGCGGGTAAATAGCTGCGCCGATGGTTTCTACAAAGATCGTTATGTTTATCGGCACTTTGCA
TCGGCCGCGCTCCCGATTCCGGAAGTGCTTGACATTGGGGAATTCAGCGAGAGCCTGACCTATTGCATCT
CCCGCCGTGCACAGGGTGTCACGTTGCAAGACCTGCCTGAAACCGAACTGCCCGCTGTTCTGCAGCCGGT
CGCGGAGGCCATGGATGCGATCGCTGCGGCCGATCTTAGCCAGACGAGCGGGTTCGGCCCATTCGGACCG
CAAGGAATCGGTCAATACACTACATGGCGTGATTTCATATGCGCGATTGCTGATCCCCATGTGTATCACT
GGCAAACTGTGATGGACGACACCGTCAGTGCGTCCGTCGCGCAGGCTCTCGATGAGCTGATGCTTTGGGC
CGAGGACTGCCCCGAAGTCCGGCACCTCGTGCACGCGGATTTCGGCTCCAACAATGTCCTGACGGACAAT
GGCCGCATAACAGCGGTCATTGACTGGAGCGAGGCGATGTTCGGGGATTCCCAATACGAGGTCGCCAACA
TCTTCTTCTGGAGGCCGTGGTTGGCTTGTATGGAGCAGCAGACGCGCTACTTCGAGCGGAGGCATCCGGA
GCTTGCAGGATCGCCGCGGCTCCGGGCGTATATGCTCCGCATTGGTCTTGACCAACTCTATCAGAGCTTG
GTTGACGGCAATTTCGATGATGCAGCTTGGGCGCAGGGTCGATGCGACGCAATCGTCCGATCCGGAGCCG
GGACTGTCGGGCGTACACAAATCGCCCGCAGAAGCGCGGCCGTCTGGACCGATGGCTGTGTAGAAGTACT
CGCCGATAGTGGAAACCGACGCCCCAGCACTCGTCCGGATCGGGAGATGGGGGAGGCTAACTGAAACACG
GAAGGAGACAATACCGGAAGGAACCCGCGCTATGACGGCAATAAAAAGACAGAATAAAACGCACGGGTGT
TGGGTCGTTTGTTCATAAACGCGGGGTTCGGTCCCAGGGCTGGCACTCTGTCGATACCCCACCGAGACCC
CATTGGGGCCAATACGCCCGCGTTTCTTCCTTTTCCCCACCCCACCCCCCAAGTTCGGGTGAAGGCCCAG
GGCTCGCAGCCAACGTCGGGGCGGCAGGCCCTGCCATAGCCACTGGCCCCGTGGGTTAGGGACGGGGTCC
CCCATGGGGAATGGTTTATGGTTCGTGGGGGTTATTATTTTGGGCGTTGCGTGGGGTCAGGTCCACGACT
GGACTGAGCAGACAGACCCATGGTTTTTGGATGGCCTGGGCATGGACCGCATGTACTGGCGCGACACGAA
CACCGGGCGTCTGTGGCTGCCAAACACCCCCGACCCCCAAAAACCACCGCGCGGATTTCTGGCGTGCCAA
GCTAGTCGACCAATTCTCATGTTTGACAGCTTATCATCGCAGATCCGGGCAACGTTGTTGCCATTGCTGC
AGGCGCAGAACTGGTAGGTATGGAAGATCTATACATTGAATCAATATTGGCAATTAGCCATATTAGTCAT
TGGTTATATAGCATAAATCAATATTGGCTATTGGCCATTGCATACGTTGTATCTATATCATAATATGTAC
ATTTATATTGGCTCATGTCCAATATGACCGCCATGTTGACATTGATTATTGACTAGTTATTAATAGTAAT
CAATTACGGGGTCATTAGTTCATAGCCCATATATGGAGTTCCGCGTTACATAACTTACGGTAAATGGCCC
GCCTGGCTGACCGCCCAACGACCCCCGCCCATTGACGTCAATAATGACGTATGTTCCCATAGTAACGCCA
ATAGGGACTTTCCATTGACGTCAATGGGTGGAGTATTTACGGTAAACTGCCCACTTGGCAGTACATCAAG
TGTATCATATGCCAAGTCCGCCCCCTATTGACGTCAATGACGGTAAATGGCCCGCCTGGCATTATGCCCA
GTACATGACCTTACGGGACTTTCCTACTTGGCAGTACATCTACGTATTAGTCATCGCTATTACCATGGTG
ATGCGGTTTTGGCAGTACACCAATGGGCGTGGATAGCGGTTTGACTCACGGGGATTTCCAAGTCTCCACC
CCATTGACGTCAATGGGAGTTTGTTTTGGCACCAAAATCAACGGGACTTTCCAAAATGTCGTAATAACCC
CGCCCCGTTGACGCAAATGGGCGGTAGGCGTGTACGGTGGGAGGTCTATATAAGCAGAGCTCGTTTAGTG
AACCGTCAGATCTCTAGAAGCTGGGTACCAGCTGCTAGCGCCACCATGCCTATGGGGAGCCTGCAACCGT
TGGCCACGTTGTACCTCCTGGGCATGCTCGTAGCAAGTGTGCTGGCAGTCGAGAATCTCTGGGTAACCGT
TTACTATGGGGTTCCCGTGTGGAAGGAGGCGCGCACAACTTTGTTTTGCGCGTCTGATGCGAAGGCCTAC
GAGACCGAAGTCCATAACGTGTGGGCAACCCACGCTTGCGTACCTACGGACCCTAACCCCCAAGAGATGG
TGTTGGGAAACGTCACGGAAAACTTCAACATGTGGAAGAATGATATGGTAGACCAGATGCACGAGGACGT
AATTTCTTTGTGGGCACAAAGTCTCAAGCCTTGTGTTAAACTGACGCCACTTTGCGTAACCTTGGAATGC
ACACAGGTCAACGCGACTCAGGGGAATACAACTCAGGTAAACGTCACTCAGGTCAACGGCGATGAAATGA
AGAATTGCAGTTTCAACACAACGACCGAAATCAGAGACAAGAAACAAAAAGCGTATGCACTGTTCTATCG
ACTGGACCTCGTTCCGTTGGAGAGAGAGAACAGAGGAGATTCAAATTCCGCATCTAAGTACATTCTCATC
AATTGTAACACCTCTGCCATCACGCAGGCGTGCCCAAAAATGAATTTCGACCCTATCCCAATACATTACT
GCACCCCGGCAGGCTATGCAATACTCAAATGCAATAATAAGACATTTAACGGCACAGGTTCTTGCAACAA
CGTTAGTACAGTGCAATGCACTCACGGGATTAAGCCCACTATGAGCACACAACTGCTGCTTAATGGTTCA
TTGGCCGAAGAGGAGATTATCATTAGAAGCGAAAACCTCACCGATAATGTAAAGACCATCATTGTCCACC
TGGATCAGAGCGTGGAGATCGTGTGTACTAGACCGAATAACAACACCCGGAAGAGTATCAGAATCGGGCC
AGGCCAGACATTCTATGCTACTGGAGACATAATCGGAAACATTCGAGAGGCCCACTGCAACATCTCCGAA
AAAAAGTGGCATGAAATGCTGAGGAGAGTGTCTGAAAAGCTTGCGGAGCACTTTCCAAACAAGACCATCA
AATTTACTTCTAGCAGTGGTGGCGACTTGGAGATAACGACTCATAGTTTTAACTGCAGAGGAGAATTTTT
TTACTGCAATACGTCTGGGCTTTTCAACTCCACATATATGCCGAACGGAACATATATGCCCAATGGCACG
AATAACAGCAATTCCACGATAATTCTGCCCTGTAGAATAAAGCAAATTATAAATATGTGGCAAGAGGTAG
GGAGAGCGATGTATGCTCCACCAATAGCTGGAAACATTACTTGTAATTCTAATATAACCGGGCTCTTGCT
CGTGAGGGACGGAGGAAAAAATAACAACACTGAGATATTCCGCCCCGGCGGGGGGGATATGCGGGACAAC
TGGAGAAGCGAACTTTATAAGTACAAGGTCGTTGAGATTAAACCCCTGGGCGTCGCCCCGACGAGGGCGA
AGCGACGGGTTGTTGAGAGGGAAAAACGAGCGGTCGGCCTCGGCGCCGTTTTCCTCGGTTTCTTGGGGGC
AGCTGGATCTACTATGGGAGCCGCATCAATCACTTTGACAGTGCAGGCCAGACAATACCTGTCAGGAATC
GTTCAGCAGCAATCAAATCTCTTGCAAGCTATCGAGGCTCAACAACACTTGTTGCAGCTTACGGTTTGGG
GGATCAAACAGCTTCAAACCCGGGTACTTGCTATCGAAAGATATTTGAAGGACCAACAACTCCTCGGTAT
CTGGGGGTGCAGTGGAAAATTGATCTGTACTACTGCCGTGCCTTGGAATTCTAGTTGGTCTAACAAAAGT
CTCACGGACATCTGGGACAATATGACATGGATGCAGTGGGATAGAGAGGTGAGCAACTATACCGGAATTA
TTTATCGCCTTCTGGAGGACTCTCAGAATCAACAAGAGAGGAACGAGCAAGACCTCCTCGCGCTCGATTC
CTGGAAGAATCTTTGGTCATGGTTTGATATCTCAAATTGGCTCTGGTATATAAAAATTTTCATAATGATA
GTAGGTGGGTTGATTGGTCTTCGCATCATTTTTGCGGTATTGTCTATCGTCAACCGAGTAAGACAGGGGT
ATTCCCCATTGTCTTTCCAAACATTGACCCCAAACCCGACTGGCCCCGACAGACTCGGGAGAATCGAAGA
AGAGGGAGGTGAGCAGGATAGAGATAGGAGCGTGAGGCTTGTGAACGGTTTCCTGGCGCTTGCTTGGGAT
GACCTGCGAAGTCTTTGTCTTTTTTGTTATCACCGCCTGAGGGATTTCATACTGGTAATAGCGCGCGCGG
TCGAATTGTTGGGACGATCCTCACTGCGGGGGCTCCAGCGGGGTTGGGAAGCTTTGAAGTATCTTGGATC
CATTGTTCAATACTGGGGGCTTGAATTGAAGAAAAGTGCCATCTCTTTGCTCGATGTGATCGCAATAGCT
GTTGCGGAAGGTACAGACAGAATCATTGATCTCGTACTTCGAACCTGCCGCGCGATACGCAATATACCCA
GACGGCTGCGACAGGGGTTTGAGACTGCGCTGCTCTAGTAACTCGAGGCCGGCAAGGCCGGATCCAGACA
TGATAAGATACATTGATGAGTTTGGACAAACCACAACTAGAATGCAGTGAAAAAAATGCTTTATTTGTGA
AATTTGTGATGCTATTGCTTTATTTGTAACCATTATAAGCTGCAATAAACAAGTTAACAACAACAATTGC
ATTCATTTTATGTTTCAGGTTCAGGGGGAGGTGTGGGAGGTTTTTTAAAGCAAGTAAAACCTCTACAAAT
GTGGTATGGCTGATTATGATCCGGCTGCCTCGCGCGTTTCGGTGATGACGGTGAAAACCTCTGACACATG
CAGCTCCCGGAGACGGTCACAGCTTGTCTGTAAGCGGATGCCGGGAGCAGACAAGCCCGTCAGGGCGCGT
CAGCGGGTGTTGGCGGGTGTCGGGGCGCAGCCATGAGGTCGACTCTAGAGGATCGATCCCCGCCCCGGAC
GAACTAAACCTGACTACGACATCTCTGCCCCTTCTTCGCGGGGCAGTGCATGTAATCCCTTCAGTTGGTT
GGTACAACTTGCCAACTGGGCCCTGTTCCACATGTGACACGGGGGGGGACCAAACACAAAGGGGTTCTCT
GACTGTAGTTGACATCCTTATAAATGGATGTGCACATTTGCCAACACTGAGTGGCTTTCATCCTGGAGCA
GACTTTGCAGTCTGTGGACTGCAACACAACATTGCCTTTATGTGTAACTCTTGGCTGAAGCTCTTACACC
AATGCTGGGGGACATGTACCTCCCAGGGGCCCAGGAAGACTACGGGAGGCTACACCAACGTCAATCAGAG
GGGCCTGTGTAGCTACCGATAAGCGGACCCTCAAGAGGGCATTAGCAATAGTGTTTATAAGGCCCCCTTG
TTAACCCTAAACGGGTAGCATATGCTTCCCGGGTAGTAGTATATACTATCCAGACTAACCCTAATTCAAT
AGCATATGTTACCCAACGGGAAGCATATGCTATCGAATTAGGGTTAGTAAAAGGGTCCTAAGGAACAGCG
ATATCTCCCACCCCATGAGCTGTCACGGTTTTATTTACATGGGGTCAGGATTCCACGAGGGTAGTGAACC
ATTTTAGTCACAAGGGCAGTGGCTGAAGATCAAGGAGCGGGCAGTGAACTCTCCTGAATCTTCGCCTGCT
TCTTCATTCTCCTTCGTTTAGCTAATAGAATAACTGCTGAGTTGTGAACAGTAAGGTGTATGTGAGGTGC
TCGAAAACAAGGTTTCAGGTGACGCCCCCAGAATAAAATTTGGACGGGGGGTTCAGTGGTGGCATTGTGC
TATGACACCAATATAACCCTCACAAACCCCTTGGGCAATAAATACTAGTGTAGGAATGAAACATTCTGAA
TATCTTTAACAATAGAAATCCATGGGGTGGGGACAAGCCGTAAAGACTGGATGTCCATCTCACACGAATT
TATGGCTATGGGCAACACATAATCCTAGTGCAATATGATACTGGGGTTATTAAGATGTGTCCCAGGCAGG
GACCAAGACAGGTGAACCATGTTGTTACACTCTATTTGTAACAAGGGGAAAGAGAGTGGACGCCGACAGC
AGCGGACTCCACTGGTTGTCTCTAACACCCCCGAAAATTAAACGGGGCTCCACGCCAATGGGGCCCATAA
ACAAAGACAAGTGGCCACTCTTTTTTTTGAAATTGTGGAGTGGGGGCACGCGTCAGCCCCCACACGCCGC
CCTGCGGTTTTGGACTGTAAAATAAGGGTGTAATAACTTGGCTGATTGTAACCCCGCTAACCACTGCGGT
CAAACCACTTGCCCACAAAACCACTAATGGCACCCCGGGGAATACCTGCATAAGTAGGTGGGCGGGCCAA
GATAGGGGCGCGATTGCTGCGATCTGGAGGACAAATTACACACACTTGCGCCTGAGCGCCAAGCACAGGG
TTGTTGGTCCTCATATTCACGAGGTCGCTGAGAGCACGGTGGGCTAATGTTGCCATGGGTAGCATATACT
ACCCAAATATCTGGATAGCATATGCTATCCTAATCTATATCTGGGTAGCATAGGCTATCCTAATCTATAT
CTGGGTAGCATATGCTATCCTAATCTATATCTGGGTAGTATATGCTATCCTAATTTATATCTGGGTAGCA
TAGGCTATCCTAATCTATATCTGGGTAGCATATGCTATCCTAATCTATATCTGGGTAGTATATGCTATCC
TAATCTGTATCCGGGTAGCATATGCTATCCTAATAGAGATTAGGGTAGTATATGCTATCCTAATTTATAT
CTGGGTAGCATATACTACCCAAATATCTGGATAGCATATGCTATCCTAATCTATATCTGGGTAGCATATG
CTATCCTAATCTATATCTGGGTAGCATAGGCTATCCTAATCTATATCTGGGTAGCATATGCTATCCTAAT
CTATATCTGGGTAGTATATGCTATCCTAATTTATATCTGGGTAGCATAGGCTATCCTAATCTATATCTGG
GTAGCATATGCTATCCTAATCTATATCTGGGTAGTATATGCTATCCTAATCTGTATCCGGGTAGCATATG
CTATCCTCATGCATATACAGTCAGCATATGATACCCAGTAGTAGAGTGGGAGTGCTATCCTTTGCATATG
CCGCCACCTCCCAAGGGGGCGTGAATTTTCGCTGCTTGTCCTTTTCCTGCTGGTTGCTCCCATTCTTAGG
TGAATTTAAGGAGGCCAGGCTAAAGCCGTCGCATGTCTGATTGCTCACCAGGTAAATGTCGCTAATGTTT
TCCAACGCGAGAAGGTGTTGAGCGCGGAGCTGAGTGACGTGACAACATGGGTATGCCCAATTGCCCCATG
TTGGGAGGACGAAAATGGTGACAAGACAGATGGCCAGAAATACACCAACAGCACGCATGATGTCTACTGG
GGATTTATTCTTTAGTGCGGGGGAATACACGGCTTTTAATACGATTGAGGGCGTCTCCTAACAAGTTACA
TCACTCCTGCCCTTCCTCACCCTCATCTCCATCACCTCCTTCATCTCCGTCATCTCCGTCATCACCCTCC
GCGGCAGCCCCTTCCACCATAGGTGGAAACCAGGGAGGCAAATCTACTCCATCGTCAAAGCTGCACACAG
TCACCCTGATATTGCAGGTAGGAGCGGGCTTTGTCATAACAAGGTCCTTAATCGCATCCTTCAAAACCTC
AGCAAATATATGAGTTTGTAAAAAGACCATGAAATAACAGACAATGGACTCCCTTAGCGGGCCAGGTTGT
GGGCCGGGTCCAGGGGCCATTCCAAAGGGGAGACGACTCAATGGTGTAAGACGACATTGTGGAATAGCA
